>Addgene plasmid #17234 | pGFP-EB1 | addgene full sequence | sequence record 163614 | Addgene NGS result
ATATATGGAGTTCCGCGTTACATAACTTACGGTAAATGGCCCGCCTGGCTGACCGCCCAACGACCCCCGC
CCATTGACGTCAATAATGACGTATGTTCCCATAGTAACGCCAATAGGGACTTTCCATTGACGTCAATGGG
TGGAGTATTTACGGTAAACTGCCCACTTGGCAGTACATCAAGTGTATCATATGCCAAGTACGCCCCCTAT
TGACGTCAATGACGGTAAATGGCCCGCCTGGCATTATGCCCAGTACATGACCTTATGGGACTTTCCTACT
TGGCAGTACATCTACGTATTAGTCATCGCTATTACCATGGTGATGCGGTTTTGGCAGTACATCAATGGGC
GTGGATAGCGGTTTGACTCACGGGGATTTCCAAGTCTCCACCCCATTGACGTCAATGGGAGTTTGTTTTG
GCACCAAAATCAACGGGACTTTCCAAAATGTCGTAACAACTCCGCCCCATTGACGCAAATGGGCGGTAGG
CGTGTACGGTGGGAGGTCTATATAAGCAGAGCTGGTTTAGTGAACCGTCAGATCCGCTAGCGCTACCGGA
CTCAGATCTCGAGCTCCACCGCGGTGGCGGCCGCTCTAGAACTAGTGGATCC
[390 nt withheld, positions 613-1002]
CAAGGTCAAGAAACTGCAGTGGCTCCTTCCCTTGTTGCTCCAGCTCTGAATAAACCGAAGAAACCTCTCA
CTTCTAGCAGTGCAGCTCCCCAGAGGCCCATCTCAACACAGAGAACCGCTGCGGCTCCTAAGGCTGGCCC
TGGTGTGGTGCGAAAGAACCCTGGTGTGGGCAACGGAGACGACGAGGCAGCTGAGTTGATGCAGCAGGTC
AACGTATTGAAACTTACTGTTGAAGACTTGGAGAAAGAGAGGGATTTCTACTTCGGAAAGCTACGGAACA
TTGAATTGATTTGCCAGGAGAACGAGGGGGAAAACGACCCTGTATTGCAGAGGATTGTAGACATTCTGTA
TGCCACAGATGAAGGCTTTGTGATACCTGATGAAGGGGGCCCACAGGAGGAGCAAGAAGAGTATACCCGG
GATCCACCGGTCGCCACCATGGTGAGCAAGGGCGAGGAGCTGTTCACCGGGGTGGTGCCCATCCTGGTCG
AGCTGGACGGCGACGTAAACGGCCACAAGTTCAGCGTGTCCGGCGAGGGCGAGGGCGATGCCACCTACGG
CAAGCTGACCCTGAAGTTCATCTGCACCACCGGCAAGCTGCCCGTGCCCTGGCCCACCCTCGTGACCACC
CTGACCTACGGCGTGCAGTGCTTCAGCCGCTACCCCGACCACATGAAGCAGCACGACTTCTTCAAGTCCG
CCATGCCCGAAGGCTACGTCCAGGAGCGCACCATCTTCTTCAAGGACGACGGCAACTACAAGACCCGCGC
CGAGGTGAAGTTCGAGGGCGACACCCTGGTGAACCGCATCGAGCTGAAGGGCATCGACTTCAAGGAGGAC
GGCAACATCCTGGGGCACAAGCTGGAGTACAACTACAACAGCCACAACGTCTATATCATGGCCGACAAGC
AGAAGAACGGCATCAAGGTGAACTTCAAGATCCGCCACAACATCGAGGACGGCAGCGTGCAGCTCGCCGA
CCACTACCAGCAGAACACCCCCATCGGCGACGGCCCCGTGCTGCTGCCCGACAACCACTACCTGAGCACC
CAGTCCGCCCTGAGCAAAGACCCCAACGAGAAGCGCGATCACATGGTCCTGCTGGAGTTCGTGACCGCCG
CCGGGATCACTCTCGGCATGGACGAGCTGTACAAGTAAAGCGGCCGCGACTCTAGATCATAATCAGCCAT
ACCACATTTGTAGAGGTTTTACTTGCTTTAAAAAACCTCCCACACCTCCCCCTGAACCTGAAACATAAAA
TGAATGCAATTGTTGTTGTTAACTTGTTTATTGCAGCTTATAATGGTTACAAATAAAGCAATAGCATCAC
AAATTTCACAAATAAAGCATTTTTTTCACTGCATTCTAGTTGTGGTTTGTCCAAACTCATCAATGTATCT
TAAGGCGTAAATTGTAAGCGTTAATATTTTGTTAAAATTCGCGTTAAATTTTTGTTAAATCAGCTCATTT
TTTAACCAATAGGCCGAAATCGGCAAAATCCCTTATAAATCAAAAGAATAGACCGAGATAGGGT
[37 nt withheld, positions 2537-2573]
AAAGAACGTGGACTCCAACGTCAAAGG
[49 nt withheld, positions 2601-2649]
T
[91 nt withheld, positions 2651-2741]
G
[124 nt withheld, positions 2743-2866]
CAGGTGGCACTTTTCGGGGAAATGTGCGCGGAACCCCTATTTGTTTATTTTTCTAAATACATTCAAATAT
GTATCCGCTCATGAGACAATAACCCTGATAAATGCTTCAATAATATTGAAAAAGGAAGAGTCCTGAGGCG
GAAAGAACCAGCTGTGGAATGTGTGTCAGTTAGGGTGTGGAAAGTCCCCAGGCTCCCCAGCAGGCAGAAG
TATGCAAAGCATGCATCTCAATTAGTCAGCAACCAGGTGTGGAAAGTCCCCAGGCTCCCCAGCAGGCAGA
AGTATGCAAAGCATGCATCTCAATTAGTCAGCAACCATAGTCCCGCCCCTAACTCCGCCCATCCCGCCCC
TAACTCCGCCCAGTTCCGCCCATTCTCCGCCCCATGGCTGACTAATTTTTTTTATTTATGCAGAGGCCGA
GGCCGCCTCGGCCTCTGAGCTATTCCAGAAGTAGTGAGGAGGCTTTTTTGGAGGCCTAGGCTTTTGCAAA
GATCGATCAAGAGACAGGATGAGGATCGTTTCGCATGATTGAACAAGATGGATTGCACGCAGGTTCTCCG
GCCGCTTGGGTGGAGAGGCTATTCGGCTATGACTGGGCACAACAGACAATCGGCTGCTCTGATGCCGCCG
TGTTCCGGCTGTCAGCGCAGGGGCGCCCGGTTCTTTTTGTCAAGACCGACCTGTCCGGTGCCCTGAATGA
ACTGCAAGACGAGGCAGCGCGGCTATCGTGGCTGGCCACGACGGGCGTTCCTTGCGCAGCTGTGCTCGAC
GTTGTCACTGAAGCGGGAAGGGACTGGCTGCTATTGGGCGAAGTGCCGGGGCAGGATCTCCTGTCATCTC
ACCTTGCTCCTGCCGAGAAAGTATCCATCATGGCTGATGCAATGCGGCGGCTGCATACGCTTGATCCGGC
TACCTGCCCATTCGACCACCAAGCGAAACATCGCATCGAGCGAGCACGTACTCGGATGGAAGCCGGTCTT
GTCGATCAGGATGATCTGGACGAAGAGCATCAGGGGCTCGCGCCAGCCGAACTGTTCGCCAGGCTCAAGG
CGAGCATGCCCGACGGCGAGGATCTCGTCGTGACCCATGGCGATGCCTGCTTGCCGAATATCATGGTGGA
AAATGGCCGCTTTTCTGGATTCATCGACTGTGGCCGGCTGGGTGTGGCGGACCGCTATCAGGACATAGCG
TTGGCTACCCGTGATATTGCTGAAGAGCTTGGCGGCGAATGGGCTGACCGCTTCCTCGTGCTTTACGGTA
TCGCCGCTCCCGATTCGCAGCGCATCGCCTTCTATCGCCTTCTTGACGAGTTCTTCTGAGCGGGACTCTG
GGGTTCGAAATGACCGACCAAGCGACGCCCAACCTGCCATCACGAGATTTCGATTCCACCGCCGCCTTCT
ATGAAAGGTTGGGCTTCGGAATCGTTTTCCGGGACGCCGGCTGGATGATCCTCCAGCGCGGGGATCTCAT
GCTGGAGTTCTTCGCCCACCCTAGGGGGAGGCTAACTGAAACACGGAAGGAGACAATACCGGAAGGAACC
CGCGCTATGACGGCAATAAAAAGACAGAATAAAACGCACGGTGTTGGGTCGTTTGTTCATAAACGCGGGG
TTCGGTCCCAGGGCTGGCACTCTGTCGATACCCCACCGAGACCCCATTGGGGCCAATACGCCCGCGTTTC
TTCCTTTTCCCCACCCCACCCCCCAAGTTCGGGTGAAGGCCCAGGGCTCGCAGCCAACGTCGGGGCGGCA
GGCCCTGCCATAGCCTCAGGTTACTCATATATACTTTAGATTGATTTAAAACTTCATTTTTAATTTAAAA
GGATCTAGGTGAAGATCCTTTTTGATAATCTCATGACCAAAATCCCTTAACGTGAGTTTTCGTTCCACTG
AGCGTCAGACCCCGTAGAAAAGATCAAAGGATCTTCTTGAGATCCTTTTTTTCTGCGCGTAATCTGCTGC
TTGCAAACAAAAAAACCACCGCTACCAGCGGTGGTTTGTTTGCCGGATCAAGAGCTACCAACTCTTTTTC
CGAAGGTAACTGGCTTCAGCAGAGCGCAGATACCAAATACTGTTCTTCTAGTGTAGCCGTAGTTAGGCCA
CCACTTCAAGAACTCTGTAGCACCGCCTACATACCTCGCTCTGCTAATCCTGTTACCAGTGGCTGCTGCC
AGTGGCGATAAGTCGTGTCTTACCGGGTTGGACTCAAGACGATAGTTACCGGATAAGGCGCAGCGGTCGG
GCTGAACGGGGGGTTCGTGCACACAGCCCAGCTTGGAGCGAACGACCTACACCGAACTGAGATACCTACA
GCGTGAGCTATGAGAAAGCGCCACGCTTCCCGAAGGGAGAAAGGCGGACAGGTATCCGGTAAGCGGCAGG
GTCGGAACAGGAGAGCGCACGAGGGAGCTTCCAGGGGGAAACGCCTGGTATCTTTATAGTCCTGTCGGGT
TTCGCCACCTCTGACTTGAGCGTCGATTTTTGTGATGCTCGTCAGGGGGGCGGAGCCTATGGAAAAACGC
CAGCAACGCGGCCTTTTTACGGTTCCTGGCCTTTTGCTGGCCTTTTGCTCACATGTTCTTTCCTGCGTTA
TCCCCTGATTCTGTGGATAACCGTATTACCGCCATGCATTAGTTATTAATAGTAATCAATTACGGGGTCA
TTAGTTCATAGCCC
Features (pLannotate 1.2.2; 16 found; start..end, strand, type, name):
     16..319     +  enhancer       CMV enhancer: human cytomegalovirus immediate early enhancer
    320..523     +  promoter       CMV promoter: human cytomegalovirus (CMV) immediate early promoter
    571..612     +  misc_feature   MCS (fragment): pBluescript multiple cloning site
    613..1416    +  CDS            MAPRE1 (sequence partly withheld): MARE1_HUMAN - Experimental evidence at protein level: Swiss-Prot protein existence level 1. Plus-end tracking protein (+TIP) that binds to the plus-end of microtubules and regulates the dynamics of the microtubule cytoskeleton (PubMed:12388762, PubMed:16109370, PubMed:19632184, PubMed:21646404, PubMed:28726242, PubMed:28814570). Promotes cytoplasmic microtubule nucleation and elongation (PubMed:12388762, PubMed:16109370, PubMed:19632184, PubMed:21646404, PubMed:28726242, PubMed:28814570). May be involved in spindle function by stabilizing microtubules and anchoring them at centrosomes (PubMed:
   1441..2160    +  CDS            EGFP: the original enhanced GFP (Yang et al., 1996) mammalian codon-optimized
   2177..2260    +  CDS            large T antigen (fragment): large T antigen from SV40 (simian virus 40)
   2283..2404    +  polyA_signal   SV40 poly(A) signal: SV40 polyadenylation signal
   2438..2866    -  rep_origin     f1 ori (sequence partly withheld): f1 bacteriophage origin of replication; arrow indicates direction of (+) strand synthesis
   2893..2997    +  promoter       AmpR promoter: bla
   2999..3356    +  promoter       SV40 promoter: SV40 enhancer and early promoter
   3391..4185    +  CDS            NeoR/KanR: aminoglycoside phosphotransferase from Tn5; aph(3')-II (or nptII); confers resistance to neomycin, kanamycin, and G418 (Geneticin®)
   4206..4358    +  CDS            ble (fragment): BLE_KLEPN - Experimental evidence at protein level: Swiss-Prot protein existence level 1. Binding protein with a strong affinity to the bleomycin family of antibiotics. Binds to CL990; an antimitotic-antibiotic compound. From Klebsiella pneumoniae.
   4417..4464    +  polyA_signal   HSV TK poly(A) signal: herpes simplex virus thymidine kinase polyadenylation signal (Cole and Stacy, 1985)
   4555..4571    -  polyA_signal   bGH poly(A) signal (fragment): bovine growth hormone polyadenylation signal
   4793..5381    +  rep_origin     ori: high-copy-number ColE1/pMB1/pBR322/pUC origin of replication
   5496..5540    +  enhancer       CMV enhancer (fragment): human cytomegalovirus immediate early enhancer
