[The description below was written by a language model from this plasmid's Addgene catalogue record and pLannotate feature annotations shown in this document.]
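Description:
pGFP-EB1 is a mammalian expression plasmid built on the Clontech pEGFP-N1 backbone that produces human EB1 (gene MAPRE1) fused at its C terminus to EGFP. Despite the order implied by the name, both the catalogue entry and the feature table place the fluorescent protein downstream of EB1. The roughly 800 bp EB1 coding sequence was inserted between the SacI and SmaI sites of the polylinker, both of which remain intact. The fusion is transcribed from the human cytomegalovirus immediate early enhancer and promoter and terminated by the SV40 polyadenylation signal. The sequenced plasmid is about 5.5 kb.

Propagation in E. coli relies on a high-copy ColE1/pUC-type origin, and an f1 origin is also present for single-stranded DNA production. A single Tn5 aminoglycoside phosphotransferase gene (NeoR/KanR) serves both hosts. A bacterial promoter drives it to give kanamycin resistance in E. coli, while the SV40 enhancer/early promoter and an HSV TK polyadenylation signal allow G418 selection of stably transfected mammalian cells. The short fragments annotated as large T antigen, ble and bGH poly(A) appear to be partial matches within backbone sequence rather than functional elements.

EB1 is a plus-end tracking protein that binds the growing ends of microtubules and influences their dynamics, so the GFP fusion works as a live-cell marker for polymerising microtubule plus ends. The associated publication concerns the organisation and dynamics of growing plus ends during early mitosis, which fits this use in fluorescence imaging of transfected cells. Part of the plasmid is recorded as deriving from a construct made in another laboratory.
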