Addgene plasmid #17234: pGFP-EB1
Depositing lab: Lynne Cassimeris. Publication: Organization and dynamics of growing microtubule plus ends during early mitosis. Piehl M, Cassimeris L. Mol Biol Cell. 2003 Mar . 14(3):916-25. 10.1091/mbc.e02-09-0607 PubMed 12631713.
Backbone
  Vector backbone: pEGFP-N1
  Backbone manufacturer: Clontech
  Backbone size w/o insert (bp): 4700
  Vector type: Mammalian Expression
  Selectable markers: Neomycin (select with G418)
Growth in bacteria
  Bacterial resistance: Kanamycin, 50 μg/mL
  Growth temperature: 37°C
  Growth strain: DH5alpha
  Copy number: High Copy
Gene/Insert
  Gene/Insert name: EB1
  Species: H. sapiens (human)
  Insert size (bp): 800
  GenBank ID: NM_012325
  Entrez Gene: MAPRE1 (a.k.a. EB1)
  Tag / fusion protein: GFP (C terminal on backbone)
  Cloning method: Restriction Enzyme; 5′ cloning site SacI (not destroyed); 3′ cloning site SmaI (not destroyed)
  Sequencing primers: 5′ CMV-F; 3′ EGFP-N
Resource information
  A portion of this plasmid was derived from a plasmid made by: Dr. David Pellman, DFCI, Boston, MA
Terms and licenses: Academic/Nonprofit Terms; Industry Terms: Not Available to Industry
How to cite: pGFP-EB1 was a gift from Lynne Cassimeris (Addgene plasmid # 17234 ; http://n2t.net/addgene:17234 ; RRID:Addgene_17234)
