>Addgene plasmid #17234 | pGFP-EB1 | addgene partial sequence | sequence record 22980 | CMV-F 5'-CGCAAATGGGCGGTAGGCGTG-3'
CCGTCAGATCCGCTAGCGCTACCGGACTCAGATCTCGAGCTCCACCGCGGTGGCGGCCGCTCTAGAACTA
GTGGATCC
[390 nt withheld, positions 79-468]
CAAGGTCAAGAAACTGCAGTGGCTCCTTCCCTTGTTGCTCCAGCTCTGAATAAACCGAAGAAACCTCTCA
CTTCTAGCAGTGCAGCTCCCCAGAGGCCCATCTCAACACAGAGAACCGCTGCGGCTCCTAAGGCTGGCCC
TGGTGTGGTGCGAAAGAACCCTGGTGTGGGCAACGGAGACGACGAGGCAGCTGAGTTGATGCAGCAGGTC
AACGTATTGAAACTTACTGTTGAAGACTTGGAGAAAGAGAGGGATTTCTACTTCGGAAAGCTACGGAACA
TTGAATTGATTTGCCAGGAGAACGAGGGGGAAAACGACCCTGTATTGCAGAGGATTGTAGACATTCTGTA
TGCCACAGATGAAGGCTTTGTGATACCTGATGAAGGGGGCCCACAGGAGGAGCAAGAAGAGTATACC
