>Addgene plasmid #17234 | pGFP-EB1 | addgene partial sequence | sequence record 41423 | EGFP-N 5'-CGTCGCCGTCCAGCTCGACCAG-3'
TCCTCGCCCTTGCTCACCATGGTGGCGACCGGTGGATCCCGGGTATACTCTTCTTGCTCCTCCTGTGGGC
CCCCTTCATCAGGTATCACAAAGCCTTCATCTGTGGCATACAGAATGTCTACAATCCTCTGCAATACAGG
GTCGTTTTCCCCCTCGTTCTCCTGGCAAATCAATTCAATGTTCCGTAGCTTTCCGAAGTAGAAATCCCTC
TCTTTCTCCAAGTCTTCAACAGTAAGTTTCAATACGTTGACCTGCTGCATCAACTCAGCTGCCTCGTCGT
CTCCGTTGCCCACACCAGGGTTCTTTCGCACCACACCAGGGCCAGCCTTAGGAGCCGCAGCGGTTCTCTG
TGTTGAGATGGGCCTCTGGGGAGCTGCACTGCTAGAAGTGAGAGGTTTCTTCGGTTTATTCAGAGCTGGA
GCAACAAGGGAAGGAGCCACTGCAGTTTCTTGACCTTG
[228 nt withheld, positions 459-686]
CCCGG
